Addgene plasmid #22039: pRRL_H1shmp53_PGK_eGFP_Teto
Depositing lab: Didier Trono. Depositing organization: Swiss Federal Institute of Technology (EPFL).
Backbone
  Vector backbone: pRRL.SIN.cPPT.PGK.GFP
  Backbone size w/o insert (bp): 7600
  Vector type: Lentiviral
Growth in bacteria
  Bacterial resistance: Ampicillin, 100 μg/mL
  Growth temperature: 37°C
  Growth strain: Stbl3
  Growth instructions: HB101
  Copy number: Low Copy
Gene/Insert
  Gene/Insert name: shmp53
  Insert size (bp): 57
  Cloning method: Restriction Enzyme
  Sequencing primers: 5′ n/a
Terms and licenses: Academic/Nonprofit Terms; Industry Terms: Not Available to Industry
Depositor comments: shmp53 oligo sequence is: 5'-aaaaacactacaagtacatgtgtatttctcttgatacacatgtacttgtagtg Please note that this plasmid is not hazardous to humans by itself, but virus made from the plasmid should be treated carefully. The shRNA it produces is against mouse p53 and the targeted sequence does not match with the human sequence. However since the degradation of human p53 would potentially have oncogenic consequences, viral stocks should be manipulated carefully.
How to cite: pRRL_H1shmp53_PGK_eGFP_Teto was a gift from Didier Trono (Addgene plasmid # 22039 ; http://n2t.net/addgene:22039 ; RRID:Addgene_22039)
