[The description below was written by a language model from this plasmid's Addgene catalogue record.]
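Description:
pRRL_H1shmp53_PGK_eGFP_Teto is a lentiviral transfer plasmid built on the pRRL.SIN.cPPT.PGK.GFP backbone (about 7.6 kb without insert). The backbone name indicates a self-inactivating (SIN) design, in which a deletion in the 3′ LTR disables LTR promoter activity after integration. It also indicates a central polypurine tract (cPPT), an element that improves nuclear import and transduction efficiency. In bacteria the plasmid is selected with ampicillin and is recorded as low copy. The strains listed for propagation include a recombination-deficient one, as is usual for LTR-containing vectors. No feature table accompanies the record, so the exact position and orientation of individual elements cannot be confirmed.

The payload is a 57 bp restriction-cloned insert, shmp53, encoding a short hairpin RNA against mouse p53. As the plasmid name suggests, the hairpin is driven by the H1 RNA polymerase III promoter, while a separate PGK promoter expresses eGFP so that transduced cells can be identified or sorted. The "Teto" in the name points to tet operator sequences. These would allow doxycycline-controlled regulation of the cassette when a suitable tet-responsive repressor or transregulator is supplied, although the record does not describe this arrangement or state where the operators lie.

The construct is suited to producing lentiviral particles for stable, potentially conditional, knockdown of p53 in mouse cells, with GFP marking the transduced cells. The depositor notes that the targeted sequence does not match human p53. Because loss of p53 could have oncogenic consequences, the depositor still advises treating viral stocks made from this plasmid with care.
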