>Addgene plasmid #22039 | pRRL_H1shmp53_PGK_eGFP_Teto | addgene partial sequence | sequence record 27782 | 22039 with O.GK1b-R
CGTTTCCGGANCNCGCCCAGAGCAGCCGCGTCCCTGCGCAAACCCAGGGCTGCCTTGGAAAAGGCGCAAC
CCCAACCCCGTGGAATTCGATATCAAGCTTCTCGAGCGGCCGCCAGTGTGATGGATATCTGCAGAATTCG
CCCTTCGCGCGCTCGATCTGACGTCATCAACCCGCTCCAAGGAATCGCGGGCCCAGTGTCACTAGGCGGG
AACACCCAGCGCGCGTGCGCCCTGGCAGGAAGATGGCTGTGAGGGACAGGGGAGTGGCGCCCTGCAATAT
TTGCATGTCGCTATGTGTTCTGGGAAATCACCATAAACGTGAAATGTCTTTGGATTTGGGAATCTTATAA
GTTCTGTATGAGACCACAGATCCCACTACAAGTACATGTGTATCAAGAGAAATACACATGTACTTGTAGT
GTTTTTCTCGAGGCTAGTCTCGTGATCGATAAAATTTTGAATTTTTGTAATTTGTTTTTGTAATTCTTTA
GTTTGTATGTCTGTTGCTATTATGTCTACTATTCTTTCCCCTGCACTGTACCCCCCAATCCCCCCTTTTC
TTTTAAAAGTTAACCGATACCGTCGAGATCCGTTCACTAATCGAATGGATCTGTCTCTGTCTCTCTCTCC
ACCTTCTTCTTCTATTCCTTCGGGCCTGTCGGGTCCCCTCGGGGTTGGGAGGTGGGTCTGAAACGATAAT
GGTGAATATCCCTGCCTAACTCTATTCACTATAGAAAGTACAGCAAAAACTATTCTTAAACCTACCAAGC
CTCCTACTATCATTATGAATAATTTTATATACCACAGCCAATTTGTTATGTTAAACCAATTCCACAAACT
TGCCCATTTATCTANTTCCAATAATTCTTGTTCATTCTTTTCTTGCTGGTTTTGCNATTCTTCAATTA
