>Addgene plasmid #22039 | pRRL_H1shmp53_PGK_eGFP_Teto | addgene partial sequence | sequence record 27783 | 22039 with M13_pUC-fwd
CNGACGCGCGTATACGACTCACTATAGGGCGAATTGGGTACGTCCCTAGGCTAGATGCTGCTAGAGATTT
TCCACACTGACTAAAAGGGTCTGAGGGATCTCTAGTTACCAGAGTCACACAACAGACGGGCACACACTAC
TTGAAGCACTCAAGGCAAGCTTTATTGAGGCTTAAGCAGTGGGTTCCCTAGTTAGCCAGAGAGCTCCCAG
GCTCAGATCTGGTCTAACCAGAGAGACCCAGTACAAGCAAAAAGCAGATCGATCCGACTTTCACTTTTCT
CTATCACTGATAGGGAGTGGTAAACTCGACTTTCACTTTTCTCTATCACTGATAGGGAGTGGTAAACTCG
ACTTTCACTTTTCTCTATCACTGATAGGGAGTGGTAAACTCGACTTTCACTTTTCTCTATCACTGATAGG
GAGTGGTAAACTCGACTTTCACTTTTCTCTATCACTGATAGGGAGTGGTAAACTCGACTTTCACTTTTCT
CTATCACTGATAGGGAGTGGTAAACTCGACTTTCACTTTTCTCTATCACTGATAGGGAGTGGTAAACTCG
AGATCTTGTCTTCGTTGGGAGTGAATTAGCCCTTCCAGTCCCCCCTTTTCTTTTAAAAAGTGGCTAAGAT
CTACAGCTGCCTTGTAAGTCATTGGTCTTAAAGGTACCTGGCCATACGTACCGATGCGGGGAGNCGGCCC
AAAGGGAGATCCGACTCGTCTGAGGGCGAAGGCGAAGACGCGGAAGAGCCGCAGAGCCNGCAGCAGCCGC
GTGAAGGAAGTCCGCTGGATTGAGGGCCGAAGGACGTAGCA
